Addgene plasmid #157982: Direct-seq_lentiGuide-Puro-Tetra Loop-8A8G
Purpose: Expresses programmed gRNA scaffold from U6 promoter. Programmed gRNA scaffold for streamlined scRNA-seq in CRISPR screen (Direct-seq). 3rd generation lentiviral backbone.
Depositing lab: Lijia Ma. Depositing organization: Westlake University. Publication: Direct-seq: programmed gRNA scaffold for streamlined scRNA-seq in CRISPR screen. Song Q, Ni K, Liu M, Li Y, Wang L, Wang Y, Liu Y, Yu Z, Qi Y, Lu Z, Ma L. Genome Biol. 2020 Jun 8;21(1):136. doi: 10.1186/s13059-020-02044-w. PubMed 32513233.
Backbone
  Vector backbone: lentiGuide-Puro (Plasmid#52963)
  Vector type: Mammalian Expression, Lentiviral, CRISPR
  Selectable markers: Puromycin ; mkate2
Growth in bacteria
  Bacterial resistance: Ampicillin, 100 μg/mL
  Growth temperature: 37°C
  Growth strain: NEB Stable
  Copy number: High Copy
Gene/Insert
  Gene/Insert name: S. pyogenes sgRNA cassette (Tetra-8A8G) (alt name: mkate2)
  gRNA/shRNA sequence: unknown
  Species: Synthetic
  Promoter: hU6
  Cloning method: Restriction Enzyme; 5′ cloning site unknown (not destroyed); 3′ cloning site unknown (unknown if destroyed)
  Sequencing primers: 5′ hU6-F
Terms and licenses: Academic/Nonprofit Terms; Industry Terms: Not Available to Industry
How to cite: Direct-seq_lentiGuide-Puro-Tetra Loop-8A8G was a gift from Lijia Ma (Addgene plasmid # 157982 ; http://n2t.net/addgene:157982 ; RRID:Addgene_157982)
