[The description below was written by a language model from this plasmid's Addgene catalogue record and pLannotate feature annotations shown in this document.]
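Description:
Direct-seq_lentiGuide-Puro-Tetra Loop-8A8G is a third-generation lentiviral guide RNA expression vector built on the lentiGuide-Puro backbone, intended for pooled CRISPR screens read out by single-cell RNA sequencing. In bacteria it is maintained as a high-copy plasmid through a ColE1/pUC-type origin with ampicillin resistance (AmpR). An f1 origin, SV40 origin and lac/T7/T3 remnants are carried over from the parental backbone. The lentiviral frame consists of an RSV promoter driving a truncated HIV-1 5' LTR, the Ψ packaging signal with a partial gag sequence, the RRE for Rev-dependent export of the genomic RNA, a cPPT/CTS, a WPRE and a self-inactivating ΔU3 3' LTR followed by an SV40 polyadenylation signal. Packaging functions must therefore be supplied in trans.

The payload has two transcription units. A human U6 RNA polymerase III promoter drives a Streptococcus pyogenes sgRNA cassette whose scaffold has been "programmed": the name and insert field indicate an 8A8G modification placed in the tetraloop, and consistent with an altered scaffold, the annotation detects only a fragment of the standard tracrRNA. According to the record, this design supports the Direct-seq approach for streamlined scRNA-seq in CRISPR screens. The record does not spell out the capture mechanism, lists the guide sequence as unknown, and does not identify the cloning sites. Downstream, the EF-1α core promoter with its intron A expresses puromycin N-acetyltransferase joined through a T2A peptide to the red fluorescent protein mKate2, so transduced mammalian cells can be selected with puromycin and tracked or sorted by fluorescence. No Cas9 is annotated in the vector, so the nuclease would have to be provided separately.
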