Features (pLannotate 1.2.2; 31 found; start..end, strand, type, name):
     42..108     +  CDS            small t antigen (fragment): SV40 (simian virus 40) small t antigen
    134..345     +  promoter       EF-1α core promoter: core promoter for human elongation factor EF-1α
    346..1284    +  intron         EF-1α intron A: intron upstream of the start codon of human EF-1α
   1306..1902    +  CDS            PuroR (fragment): puromycin N-acetyltransferase; pac from Streptomyces; confers resistance to puromycin
   1903..1956    +  CDS            T2A: 2A peptide from Thosea asigna virus capsid protein Eukaryotic ribosomes fail to insert a peptide bond between the Gly and Pro residues, yielding separate polypeptides.
   1957..2649    +  CDS            mKate2: mKate2 is a basic (constitutively fluorescent) red fluorescent protein published in 2009, derived from Entacmaea quadricolor. It is reported to be a rapidly-maturing monomer with moderate acid sensitivity.
   2674..3262    +  misc_feature   WPRE: woodchuck hepatitis virus posttranscriptional regulatory element
   3313..3332    +  misc_feature   cPPT/CTS (fragment): central polypurine tract and central termination sequence of HIV-1
   3334..3567    +  LTR            3' LTR (ΔU3): self-inactivating 3' long terminal repeat (LTR) from HIV-1
   3645..3766    +  polyA_signal   SV40 poly(A) signal: SV40 polyadenylation signal
   3806..3941    +  rep_origin     SV40 ori: SV40 origin of replication
   3962..3980    -  promoter       T7 promoter: promoter for bacteriophage T7 RNA polymerase
   3988..4143    +  CDS            lacZα (fragment): LacZα fragment of β-galactosidase; lacZ fragment
   4148..4576    +  rep_origin     f1 ori (sequence partly withheld): f1 bacteriophage origin of replication; arrow indicates direction of (+) strand synthesis
   4629..4733    +  promoter       AmpR promoter: bla
   4734..5594    +  CDS            AmpR: β-lactamase; bla; confers resistance to ampicillin, carbenicillin, and related antibiotics
   5765..6353    +  rep_origin     ori: high-copy-number ColE1/pMB1/pBR322/pUC origin of replication
   6536..6628    +  CDS            lacI (fragment): lac repressor; lacI; The lac repressor binds to the lac operator to inhibit transcription in E. coli. This inhibition can be relieved by adding lactose or isopropyl-β-D-thiogalactopyranoside (IPTG).
   6641..6662    +  protein_bind   CAP binding site: CAP binding activates transcription in the presence of cAMP. E. coli catabolite activator protein
   6677..6707    +  promoter       lac promoter: promoter for the E. coli lac operon
   6715..6731    +  protein_bind   lac operator: The lac repressor binds to the lac operator to inhibit transcription in E. coli. This inhibition can be relieved by adding lactose or isopropyl-β-D-thiogalactopyranoside (IPTG). lac repressor encoded by lacI
   6776..6794    +  promoter       T3 promoter: promoter for bacteriophage T3 RNA polymerase
   6822..7048    +  promoter       RSV promoter: Rous sarcoma virus enhancer/promoter
   7049..7229    +  LTR            5' LTR (truncated): truncated 5' long terminal repeat (LTR) from HIV-1
   7276..7401    +  misc_feature   HIV-1 Ψ: packaging signal of human immunodeficiency virus type 1
   7385..7748    +  CDS            HIV-1 gag (fragment): gag protein from human immunodeficiency virus 1; gag
   7894..8127    +  misc_feature   RRE: The Rev response element (RRE) of HIV-1 allows for Rev-dependent mRNA export from the nucleus to the cytoplasm.
   8504..8530    +  CDS            Rev (fragment): human immunodeficiency virus 1 (HIV-1) Rev protein; rev; enhances nuclear export of unspliced and incompletely spliced viral mRNAs
   8534..8774    +  promoter       U6 promoter: RNA polymerase III promoter for human U6 snRNA
   8857..8921    +  misc_RNA       tracrRNA (fragment): trans-activating CRISPR RNA for the Streptococcus pyogenes CRISPR/Cas9 system
   8977..9094    +  misc_feature   cPPT/CTS: central polypurine tract and central termination sequence of HIV-1
>Addgene plasmid #157982 | Direct-seq_lentiGuide-Puro-Tetra Loop-8A8G | addgene full sequence | sequence record 332394 | Addgene NGS Result
GATCCACTTTGGCGCCGGCTCGAGGGGGCCCGGGTGCAAAGATGGATAAAGTTTTAAACAGAGAGGAATC
TTTGCAGCTAATGGACCTTCTAGGTCTTGAAAGGAGTGGGAATTGGCTCCGGTGCCCGTCAGTGGGCAGA
GCGCACATCGCCCACAGTCCCCGAGAAGTTGGGGGGAGGGGTCGGCAATTGATCCGGTGCCTAGAGAAGG
TGGCGCGGGGTAAACTGGGAAAGTGATGTCGTGTACTGGCTCCGCCTTTTTCCCGAGGGTGGGGGAGAAC
CGTATATAAGTGCAGTAGTCGCCGTGAACGTTCTTTTTCGCAACGGGTTTGCCGCCAGAACACAGGTAAG
TGCCGTGTGTGGTTCCCGCGGGCCTGGCCTCTTTACGGGTTATGGCCCTTGCGTGCCTTGAATTACTTCC
ACCTGGCTGCAGTACGTGATTCTTGATCCCGAGCTTCGGGTTGGAAGTGGGTGGGAGAGTTCGAGGCCTT
GCGCTTAAGGAGCCCCTTCGCCTCGTGCTTGAGTTGAGGCCTGGCCTGGGCGCTGGGGCCGCCGCGTGCG
AATCTGGTGGCACCTTCGCGCCTGTCTCGCTGCTTTCGATAAGTCTCTAGCCATTTAAAATTTTTGATGA
CCTGCTGCGACGCTTTTTTTCTGGCAAGATAGTCTTGTAAATGCGGGCCAAGATCTGCACACTGGTATTT
CGGTTTTTGGGGCCGCGGGCGGCGACGGGGCCCGTGCGTCCCAGCGCACATGTTCGGCGAGGCGGGGCCT
GCGAGCGCGGCCACCGAGAATCGGACGGGGGTAGTCTCAAGCTGGCCGGCCTGCTCTGGTGCCTGGCCTC
GCGCCGCCGTGTATCGCCCCGCCCTGGGCGGCAAGGCTGGCCCGGTCGGCACCAGTTGCGTGAGCGGAAA
GATGGCCGCTTCCCGGCCCTGCTGCAGGGAGCTCAAAATGGAGGACGCGGCGCTCGGGAGAGCGGGCGGG
TGAGTCACCCACACAAAGGAAAAGGGCCTTTCCGTCCTCAGCCGTCGCTTCATGTGACTCCACGGAGTAC
CGGGCGCCGTCCAGGCACCTCGATTAGTTCTCGAGCTTTTGGAGTACGTCGTCTTTAGGTTGGGGGGAGG
GGTTTTATGCGATGGAGTTTCCCCACACTGAGTGGGTGGAGACTGAAGTTAGGCCAGCTTGGCACTTGAT
GTAATTCTCCTTGGAATTTGCCCTTTTTGAGTTTGGATCTTGGTTCATTCTCAAGCCTCAGACAGTGGTT
CAAAGTTTTTTTCTTCCATTTCAGGTGTCGTGACGTACGGCCACCATGACCGAGTACAAGCCCACGGTGC
GCCTCGCCACCCGCGACGACGTCCCCAGGGCCGTACGCACCCTCGCCGCCGCGTTCGCCGACTACCCCGC
CACGCGCCACACCGTCGATCCGGACCGCCACATCGAGCGGGTCACCGAGCTGCAAGAACTCTTCCTCACG
CGCGTCGGGCTCGACATCGGCAAGGTGTGGGTCGCGGACGACGGCGCCGCCGTGGCGGTCTGGACCACGC
CGGAGAGCGTCGAAGCGGGGGCGGTGTTCGCCGAGATCGGCCCGCGCATGGCCGAGTTGAGCGGTTCCCG
GCTGGCCGCGCAGCAACAGATGGAAGGCCTCCTGGCGCCGCACCGGCCCAAGGAGCCCGCGTGGTTCCTG
GCCACCGTCGGAGTCTCGCCCGACCACCAGGGCAAGGGTCTGGGCAGCGCCGTCGTGCTCCCCGGAGTGG
AGGCGGCCGAGCGCGCCGGGGTGCCCGCCTTCCTGGAGACCTCCGCGCCCCGCAACCTCCCCTTCTACGA
GCGGCTCGGCTTCACCGTCACCGCCGACGTCGAGGTGCCCGAAGGACCGCGCACCTGGTGCATGACCCGC
AAGCCCGGTGCCGAGGGCAGGGGAAGTCTTCTAACATGCGGGGACGTGGAGGAAAATCCCGGCCCCGTGA
GCGAGCTGATTAAGGAGAACATGCACATGAAGCTGTACATGGAGGGCACCGTGAACAACCACCACTTCAA
GTGCACATCCGAGGGCGAAGGCAAGCCCTACGAGGGCACCCAGACCATGAGAATCAAGGCGGTCGAGGGC
GGCCCTCTCCCCTTCGCCTTCGACATCCTGGCTACCAGCTTCATGTACGGCAGCAAAACCTTCATCAACC
ACACCCAGGGCATCCCCGACTTCTTTAAGCAGTCCTTCCCCGAGGGCTTCACATGGGAGAGAGTCACCAC
ATACGAAGACGGGGGCGTGCTGACCGCTACCCAGGACACCAGCCTCCAGGACGGCTGCCTCATCTACAAC
GTCAAGATCAGAGGGGTGAACTTCCCATCCAACGGCCCTGTGATGCAGAAGAAAACACTCGGCTGGGAGG
CCTCCACCGAGACCCTGTACCCCGCTGACGGCGGCCTGGAAGGCAGAGCCGACATGGCCCTGAAGCTCGT
GGGCGGGGGCCACCTGATCTGCAACTTGAAGACCACATACAGATCCAAGAAACCCGCTAAGAACCTCAAG
ATGCCCGGCGTCTACTATGTGGACAGAAGACTGGAAAGAATCAAGGAGGCCGACAAAGAGACCTACGTCG
AGCAGCACGAGGTGGCTGTGGCCAGATACTGCGACCTCCCTAGCAAACTGGGGCACAGATAAGGATCCAC
GCGTTAAGTCGACAATCAACCTCTGGATTACAAAATTTGTGAAAGATTGACTGGTATTCTTAACTATGTT
GCTCCTTTTACGCTATGTGGATACGCTGCTTTAATGCCTTTGTATCATGCTATTGCTTCCCGTATGGCTT
TCATTTTCTCCTCCTTGTATAAATCCTGGTTGCTGTCTCTTTATGAGGAGTTGTGGCCCGTTGTCAGGCA
ACGTGGCGTGGTGTGCACTGTGTTTGCTGACGCAACCCCCACTGGTTGGGGCATTGCCACCACCTGTCAG
CTCCTTTCCGGGACTTTCGCTTTCCCCCTCCCTATTGCCACGGCGGAACTCATCGCCGCCTGCCTTGCCC
GCTGCTGGACAGGGGCTCGGCTGTTGGGCACTGACAATTCCGTGGTGTTGTCGGGGAAATCATCGTCCTT
TCCTTGGCTGCTCGCCTGTGTTGCCACCTGGATTCTGCGCGGGACGTCCTTCTGCTACGTCCCTTCGGCC
CTCAATCCAGCGGACCTTCCTTCCCGCGGCCTGCTGCCGGCTCTGCGGCCTCTTCCGCGTCTTCGCCTTC
GCCCTCAGACGAGTCGGATCTCCCTTTGGGCCGCCTCCCCGCGTCGACTTTAAGACCAATGACTTACAAG
GCAGCTGTAGATCTTAGCCACTTTTTAAAAGAAAAGGGGGGACTGGAAGGGCTAATTCACTCCCAACGAA
GACAAGATCTGCTTTTTGCTTGTACTGGGTCTCTCTGGTTAGACCAGATCTGAGCCTGGGAGCTCTCTGG
CTAACTAGGGAACCCACTGCTTAAGCCTCAATAAAGCTTGCCTTGAGTGCTTCAAGTAGTGTGTGCCCGT
CTGTTGTGTGACTCTGGTAACTAGAGATCCCTCAGACCCTTTTAGTCAGTGTGGAAAATCTCTAGCAGTA
CGTATAGTAGTTCATGTCATCTTATTATTCAGTATTTATAACTTGCAAAGAAATGAATATCAGAGAGTGA
GAGGAACTTGTTTATTGCAGCTTATAATGGTTACAAATAAAGCAATAGCATCACAAATTTCACAAATAAA
GCATTTTTTTCACTGCATTCTAGTTGTGGTTTGTCCAAACTCATCAATGTATCTTATCATGTCTGGCTCT
AGCTATCCCGCCCCTAACTCCGCCCATCCCGCCCCTAACTCCGCCCAGTTCCGCCCATTCTCCGCCCCAT
GGCTGACTAATTTTTTTTATTTATGCAGAGGCCGAGGCCGCCTCGGCCTCTGAGCTATTCCAGAAGTAGT
GAGGAGGCTTTTTTGGAGGCCTAGGGACGTACCCAATTCGCCCTATAGTGAGTCGTATTACGCGCGCTCA
CTGGCCGTCGTTTTACAACGTCGTGACTGGGAAAACCCTGGCGTTACCCAACTTAATCGCCTTGCAGCAC
ATCCCCCTTTCGCCAGCTGGCGTAATAGCGAAGAGGCCCGCACCGATCGCCCTTCCCAACAGTTGCGCAG
CCTGAATGGCGAATGGG
[124 nt withheld, positions 4148-4271]
C
[91 nt withheld, positions 4273-4363]
A
[49 nt withheld, positions 4365-4413]
CCTTTGACGTTGGAGTCCACGTTCTTT
[37 nt withheld, positions 4441-4477]
ACCCTATCTCGGTCTATTCTTTTGATTTATAAGGGATTTTGCCGATTTCGGCCTATTGGTTAAAAAATGA
GCTGATTTAACAAAAATTTAACGCGAATTTTAACAAAATATTAACGCTTACAATTTAGGTGGCACTTTTC
GGGGAAATGTGCGCGGAACCCCTATTTGTTTATTTTTCTAAATACATTCAAATATGTATCCGCTCATGAG
ACAATAACCCTGATAAATGCTTCAATAATATTGAAAAAGGAAGAGTATGAGTATTCAACATTTCCGTGTC
GCCCTTATTCCCTTTTTTGCGGCATTTTGCCTTCCTGTTTTTGCTCACCCAGAAACGCTGGTGAAAGTAA
AAGATGCTGAAGATCAGTTGGGTGCACGAGTGGGTTACATCGAACTGGATCTCAACAGCGGTAAGATCCT
TGAGAGTTTTCGCCCCGAAGAACGTTTTCCAATGATGAGCACTTTTAAAGTTCTGCTATGTGGCGCGGTA
TTATCCCGTATTGACGCCGGGCAAGAGCAACTCGGTCGCCGCATACACTATTCTCAGAATGACTTGGTTG
AGTACTCACCAGTCACAGAAAAGCATCTTACGGATGGCATGACAGTAAGAGAATTATGCAGTGCTGCCAT
AACCATGAGTGATAACACTGCGGCCAACTTACTTCTGACAACGATCGGAGGACCGAAGGAGCTAACCGCT
TTTTTGCACAACATGGGGGATCATGTAACTCGCCTTGATCGTTGGGAACCGGAGCTGAATGAAGCCATAC
CAAACGACGAGCGTGACACCACGATGCCTGTAGCAATGGCAACAACGTTGCGCAAACTATTAACTGGCGA
ACTACTTACTCTAGCTTCCCGGCAACAATTAATAGACTGGATGGAGGCGGATAAAGTTGCAGGACCACTT
CTGCGCTCGGCCCTTCCGGCTGGCTGGTTTATTGCTGATAAATCTGGAGCCGGTGAGCGTGGGTCTCGCG
GTATCATTGCAGCACTGGGGCCAGATGGTAAGCCCTCCCGTATCGTAGTTATCTACACGACGGGGAGTCA
GGCAACTATGGATGAACGAAATAGACAGATCGCTGAGATAGGTGCCTCACTGATTAAGCATTGGTAACTG
TCAGACCAAGTTTACTCATATATACTTTAGATTGATTTAAAACTTCATTTTTAATTTAAAAGGATCTAGG
TGAAGATCCTTTTTGATAATCTCATGACCAAAATCCCTTAACGTGAGTTTTCGTTCCACTGAGCGTCAGA
CCCCGTAGAAAAGATCAAAGGATCTTCTTGAGATCCTTTTTTTCTGCGCGTAATCTGCTGCTTGCAAACA
AAAAAACCACCGCTACCAGCGGTGGTTTGTTTGCCGGATCAAGAGCTACCAACTCTTTTTCCGAAGGTAA
CTGGCTTCAGCAGAGCGCAGATACCAAATACTGTTCTTCTAGTGTAGCCGTAGTTAGGCCACCACTTCAA
GAACTCTGTAGCACCGCCTACATACCTCGCTCTGCTAATCCTGTTACCAGTGGCTGCTGCCAGTGGCGAT
AAGTCGTGTCTTACCGGGTTGGACTCAAGACGATAGTTACCGGATAAGGCGCAGCGGTCGGGCTGAACGG
GGGGTTCGTGCACACAGCCCAGCTTGGAGCGAACGACCTACACCGAACTGAGATACCTACAGCGTGAGCT
ATGAGAAAGCGCCACGCTTCCCGAAGGGAGAAAGGCGGACAGGTATCCGGTAAGCGGCAGGGTCGGAACA
GGAGAGCGCACGAGGGAGCTTCCAGGGGGAAACGCCTGGTATCTTTATAGTCCTGTCGGGTTTCGCCACC
TCTGACTTGAGCGTCGATTTTTGTGATGCTCGTCAGGGGGGCGGAGCCTATGGAAAAACGCCAGCAACGC
GGCCTTTTTACGGTTCCTGGCCTTTTGCTGGCCTTTTGCTCACATGTTCTTTCCTGCGTTATCCCCTGAT
TCTGTGGATAACCGTATTACCGCCTTTGAGTGAGCTGATACCGCTCGCCGCAGCCGAACGACCGAGCGCA
GCGAGTCAGTGAGCGAGGAAGCGGAAGAGCGCCCAATACGCAAACCGCCTCTCCCCGCGCGTTGGCCGAT
TCATTAATGCAGCTGGCACGACAGGTTTCCCGACTGGAAAGCGGGCAGTGAGCGCAACGCAATTAATGTG
AGTTAGCTCACTCATTAGGCACCCCAGGCTTTACACTTTATGCTTCCGGCTCGTATGTTGTGTGGAATTG
TGAGCGGATAACAATTTCACACAGGAAACAGCTATGACCATGATTACGCCAAGCGCGCAATTAACCCTCA
CTAAAGGGAACAAAAGCTGGAGCTGCAAGCTTAATGTAGTCTTATGCAATACTCTTGTAGTCTTGCAACA
TGGTAACGATGAGTTAGCAACATGCCTTACAAGGAGAGAAAAAGCACCGTGCATGCCGATTGGTGGAAGT
AAGGTGGTACGATCGTGCCTTATTAGGAAGGCAACAGACGGGTCTGACATGGATTGGACGAACCACTGAA
TTGCCGCATTGCAGAGATATTGTATTTAAGTGCCTAGCTCGATACATAAACGGGTCTCTCTGGTTAGACC
AGATCTGAGCCTGGGAGCTCTCTGGCTAACTAGGGAACCCACTGCTTAAGCCTCAATAAAGCTTGCCTTG
AGTGCTTCAAGTAGTGTGTGCCCGTCTGTTGTGTGACTCTGGTAACTAGAGATCCCTCAGACCCTTTTAG
TCAGTGTGGAAAATCTCTAGCAGTGGCGCCCGAACAGGGACTTGAAAGCGAAAGGGAAACCAGAGGAGCT
CTCTCGACGCAGGACTCGGCTTGCTGAAGCGCGCACGGCAAGAGGCGAGGGGCGGCGACTGGTGAGTACG
CCAAAAATTTTGACTAGCGGAGGCTAGAAGGAGAGAGATGGGTGCGAGAGCGTCAGTATTAAGCGGGGGA
GAATTAGATCGCGATGGGAAAAAATTCGGTTAAGGCCAGGGGGAAAGAAAAAATATAAATTAAAACATAT
AGTATGGGCAAGCAGGGAGCTAGAACGATTCGCAGTTAATCCTGGCCTGTTAGAAACATCAGAAGGCTGT
AGACAAATACTGGGACAGCTACAACCATCCCTTCAGACAGGATCAGAAGAACTTAGATCATTATATAATA
CAGTAGCAACCCTCTATTGTGTGCATCAAAGGATAGAGATAAAAGACACCAAGGAAGCTTTAGACAAGAT
AGAGGAAGAGCAAAACAAAAGTAAGACCACCGCACAGCAAGCGGCCGCTGATCTTCAGACCTGGAGGAGG
AGATATGAGGGACAATTGGAGAAGTGAATTATATAAATATAAAGTAGTAAAAATTGAACCATTAGGAGTA
GCACCCACCAAGGCAAAGAGAAGAGTGGTGCAGAGAGAAAAAAGAGCAGTGGGAATAGGAGCTTTGTTCC
TTGGGTTCTTGGGAGCAGCAGGAAGCACTATGGGCGCAGCGTCAATGACGCTGACGGTACAGGCCAGACA
ATTATTGTCTGGTATAGTGCAGCAGCAGAACAATTTGCTGAGGGCTATTGAGGCGCAACAGCATCTGTTG
CAACTCACAGTCTGGGGCATCAAGCAGCTCCAGGCAAGAATCCTGGCTGTGGAAAGATACCTAAAGGATC
AACAGCTCCTGGGGATTTGGGGTTGCTCTGGAAAACTCATTTGCACCACTGCTGTGCCTTGGAATGCTAG
TTGGAGTAATAAATCTCTGGAACAGATTTGGAATCACACGACCTGGATGGAGTGGGACAGAGAAATTAAC
AATTACACAAGCTTAATACACTCCTTAATTGAAGAATCGCAAAACCAGCAAGAAAAGAATGAACAAGAAT
TATTGGAATTAGATAAATGGGCAAGTTTGTGGAATTGGTTTAACATAACAAATTGGCTGTGGTATATAAA
ATTATTCATAATGATAGTAGGAGGCTTGGTAGGTTTAAGAATAGTTTTTGCTGTACTTTCTATAGTGAAT
AGAGTTAGGCAGGGATATTCACCATTATCGTTTCAGACCCACCTCCCAACCCCGAGGGGACCCAGAGAGG
GCCTATTTCCCATGATTCCTTCATATTTGCATATACGATACAAGGCTGTTAGAGAGATAATTAGAATTAA
TTTGACTGTAAACACAAAGATATTAGTACAAAATACGTGACGTAGAAAGTAATAATTTCTTGGGTAGTTT
GCAGTTTTAAAATTATGTTTTAAAATGGACTATCATATGCTTACCGTAACTTGAAAGTATTTCGATTTCT
TGGCTTTATATATCTTGTGGAAAGGACGAAACACCGGAGACGAGTGATACTCGTCTCTGTTTGAGAGCTA
TGCTGGCGAAAAAAAAGAAAAAAAGAAAAAAAGAAAAACCAGCATAGCAAGTTCAAATAAGGCTAGTCCG
TTATCAACTTGAAAAAGTGGCACCGAGTCGGTGCTTTTTTTTGAATTCCGTAACTAGATCTTGAGACAAA
TGGCAGTATTCATCCACAATTTTAAAAGAAAAGGGGGGATTGGGGGGTACAGTGCAGGGGAAAGAATAGT
AGACATAATAGCAACAGACATACAAACTAAAGAATTACAAAAACAAATTACAAAAATTCAAAATTTTCGG
GTTTATTACAGGGACAGCAGA
